>Addgene plasmid #70338 | R777-E054 Hs.EGFR-nostop | depositor full sequence | sequence record 125787 | Full Sequence
TTAACGCTAGCATGGATGTTTTCCCAGTCACGACGTTGTAAAACGACGGCCAGTCTTAAAATTCGAGCTC
GGTCCGAGGATCCGAAATAATGATTTTATTTTGACTGATAGTGACCTGTTCGTTGCAACAAATTGATAAG
CAATGCTTTTTTATAATGCCAACTTTGTACAAAAAAGTTGGCACCATGCGACCCTCCGGGACGGCCGGGG
CAGCGCTCCTGGCGCTGCTGGCTGCGCTCTGCCCGGCGAGTCGGGCTCTGGAGGAAAAGAAAGTTTGCCA
AGGCACGAGTAACAAGCTCACGCAGTTGGGCACTTTTGAAGATCATTTTCTCAGCCTCCAGAGGATGTTC
AATAACTGTGAGGTGGTCCTTGGGAATTTGGAAATTACCTATGTGCAGAGGAATTATGATCTTTCCTTCT
TAAAGACCATCCAGGAGGTGGCTGGTTATGTCCTCATTGCCCTCAACACAGTGGAGCGAATTCCTTTGGA
AAACCTGCAGATCATCAGAGGAAATATGTACTACGAAAATTCCTATGCCTTAGCAGTCTTATCTAACTAT
GATGCAAATAAAACCGGACTGAAGGAGCTGCCCATGAGAAATTTACAGGAAATCCTGCATGGCGCCGTGC
GGTTCAGCAACAACCCTGCCCTGTGCAACGTGGAGAGCATCCAGTGGCGGGACATAGTCAGCAGTGACTT
TCTCAGCAACATGTCGATGGACTTCCAGAACCACCTGGGCAGCTGCCAAAAGTGTGATCCAAGCTGTCCC
AATGGGAGCTGCTGGGGTGCAGGAGAGGAGAACTGCCAGAAACTGACCAAAATCATCTGTGCCCAGCAGT
GCTCCGGGCGCTGCCGTGGCAAGTCCCCCAGTGACTGCTGCCACAACCAGTGTGCTGCAGGCTGCACAGG
CCCCCGGGAGAGCGACTGCCTGGTCTGCCGCAAATTCCGAGACGAAGCCACGTGCAAGGACACCTGCCCC
CCACTCATGCTCTACAACCCCACCACGTACCAGATGGATGTGAACCCCGAGGGCAAATACAGCTTTGGTG
CCACCTGCGTGAAGAAGTGTCCCCGTAATTATGTGGTGACAGATCACGGCTCGTGCGTCCGAGCCTGTGG
GGCCGACAGCTATGAGATGGAGGAAGACGGCGTACGTAAGTGTAAGAAGTGCGAAGGGCCTTGCCGCAAA
GTGTGTAACGGAATAGGTATTGGTGAATTTAAAGACTCACTCTCCATAAATGCTACGAATATTAAACACT
TCAAAAACTGCACCTCCATCAGTGGCGATCTCCACATCCTGCCGGTGGCATTTAGGGGTGACTCCTTCAC
ACATACTCCTCCTCTGGATCCACAGGAACTGGATATTCTGAAAACCGTAAAGGAAATCACAGGGTTTTTG
CTGATTCAGGCTTGGCCTGAAAACAGGACGGACCTCCATGCCTTTGAGAACCTAGAAATCATACGCGGCA
GGACCAAGCAACATGGTCAGTTTTCTCTTGCAGTCGTCAGCCTGAACATAACATCCTTGGGATTACGCTC
CCTCAAGGAGATAAGTGATGGAGATGTGATAATTTCAGGAAACAAAAATTTGTGCTATGCAAATACAATA
AACTGGAAAAAACTGTTTGGGACCTCCGGTCAGAAAACCAAAATTATAAGCAACAGAGGTGAAAACAGCT
GCAAGGCCACAGGCCAGGTCTGCCACGCGTTGTGCTCCCCCGAGGGCTGCTGGGGCCCGGAGCCCAGGGA
CTGCGTCTCTTGCCGGAATGTCAGCCGAGGCAGGGAATGCGTGGACAAGTGCAACCTTCTGGAGGGTGAG
CCAAGGGAGTTTGTGGAGAACTCTGAGTGCATACAGTGCCACCCAGAGTGCCTGCCTCAGGCCATGAACA
TCACCTGCACAGGACGGGGACCAGACAACTGTATCCAGTGTGCCCACTACATTGACGGCCCCCACTGCGT
CAAGACCTGCCCGGCAGGAGTCATGGGAGAAAACAACACCCTGGTCTGGAAGTACGCAGACGCCGGCCAT
GTGTGCCACCTGTGCCATCCAAACTGCACCTACGGATGCACTGGGCCAGGTCTTGAAGGCTGTCCAACGA
ATGGGCCTAAGATCCCGTCCATCGCCACTGGGATGGTGGGGGCCCTCCTCTTGCTGCTGGTGGTGGCCCT
GGGGATCGGCCTCTTCATGCGAAGGCGCCACATCGTTCGGAAGCGCACGCTGCGGAGGCTGCTGCAGGAG
AGGGAGCTTGTGGAGCCTCTTACACCCAGT
[981 nt withheld, positions 2271-3251]
TTCTTCAGCAGCCCCTCCACGTCACGGACTCCCCTCCTGAGCTCTCTGAGTGCAACCAGCAACAATTCCA
CCGTGGCTTGCATTGATAGAAATGGGCTGCAAAGCTGTCCCATCAAGGAAGACAGCTTCTTGCAGCGATA
CAGCTCAGACCCCACAGGCGCCTTGACTGAGGACAGCATAGACGACACCTTCCTCCCAGTGCCTGAATAC
ATAAACCAGTCCGTTCCCAAAAGGCCCGCTGGCTCTGTGCAGAATCCTGTCTATCACAATCAGCCTCTGA
ACCCCGCGCCCAGCAGAGACCCACACTACCAGGACCCCCACAGCACTGCAGTGGGCAACCCCGAGTATCT
CAACACTGTCCAGCCCACCTGTGTCAACAGCACATTCGACAGCCCTGCCCACTGGGCCCAGAAAGGCAGC
CACCAAATTAGCCTGGACAACCCTGACTACCAGCAGGACTTCTTTCCCAAGGAAGCCAAGCCAAATGGCA
TCTTTAAGGGCTCCACAGCTGAAAATGCAGAATACCTAAGGGTCGCGCCACAAAGCAGTGAATTTATTGG
AGCATCAACTTTCTTGTACAAAGTTGGCATTATAGGAAAGCATTGCTTATCAATTTGTTGCAACGAACAG
GTCACTATCAGTCAAAATAAAATCATTATTTGCATGCAAGCTTAGATCCTCTAGACCAGCCAGGACAGAA
ATGCCTCGACTTCGCTGCTACCCAAGGTTGCCGGGTGACGCACACCGTGGAAACGGATGAAGGCACGAAC
CCAGTGGACATAAGCCTGTTCGGTTCGTAAGCTGTAATGCAAGTAGCGTATGCGCTCACGCAACTGGTCC
AGAACCTTGACCGAACGCAGCGGTGGTAACGGCGCAGTGGCGGTTTTCATGGCTTGTTATGACTGTTTTT
TTGGGGTACAGTCTATGCCTCGGGCATCCAAGCAGCAAGCGCGTTACGCCGTGGGTCGATGTTTGATGTT
ATGGAGCAGCAACGATGTTACGCAGCAGGGCAGTCGCCCTAAAACAAAGTTAAACATTATGAGGGAAGCG
GTGATCGCCGAAGTATCGACTCAACTATCAGAGGTAGTTGGCGTCATCGAGCGCCATCTCGAACCGACGT
TGCTGGCCGTACATTTGTACGGCTCCGCAGTGGATGGCGGCCTGAAGCCACACAGTGATATTGATTTGCT
GGTTACGGTGACCGTAAGGCTTGATGAAACAACGCGGCGAGCTTTGATCAACGACCTTTTGGAAACTTCG
GCTTCCCCTGGAGAGAGCGAGATTCTCCGCGCTGTAGAAGTCACCATTGTTGTGCACGACGACATCATTC
CGTGGCGTTATCCAGCTAAGCGCGAACTGCAATTTGGAGAATGGCAGCGCAATGACATTCTTGCAGGTAT
CTTCGAGCCAGCCACGATCGACATTGATCTGGCTATCTTGCTGACAAAAGCAAGAGAACATAGCGTTGCC
TTGGTAGGTCCAGCGGCGGAGGAACTCTTTGATCCGGTTCCTGAACAGGATCTATTTGAGGCGCTAAATG
AAACCTTAACGCTATGGAACTCGCCGCCCGACTGGGCTGGCGATGAGCGAAATGTAGTGCTTACGTTGTC
CCGCATTTGGTACAGCGCAGTAACCGGCAAAATCGCGCCGAAGGATGTCGCTGCCGACTGGGCAATGGAG
CGCCTGCCGGCCCAGTATCAGCCCGTCATACTTGAAGCTAGACAGGCTTATCTTGGACAAGAAGAAGATC
GCTTGGCCTCGCGCGCAGATCAGTTGGAAGAATTTGTCCACTACGTGAAAGGCGAGATCACCAAGGTAGT
CGGCAAATAACCCTCGAGCCACCCATGACCAAAATCCCTTAACGTGAGTTACGCGTCGTTCCACTGAGCG
TCAGACCCCGTAGAAAAGATCAAAGGATCTTCTTGAGATCCTTTTTTTCTGCGCGTAATCTGCTGCTTGC
AAACAAAAAAACCACCGCTACCAGCGGTGGTTTGTTTGCCGGATCAAGAGCTACCAACTCTTTTTCCGAA
GGTAACTGGCTTCAGCAGAGCGCAGATACCAAATACTGTCCTTCTAGTGTAGCCGTAGTTAGGCCACCAC
TTCAAGAACTCTGTAGCACCGCCTACATACCTCGCTCTGCTAATCCTGTTACCAGTGGCTGCTGCCAGTG
GCGATAAGTCGTGTCTTACCGGGTTGGACTCAAGACGATAGTTACCGGATAAGGCGCAGCGGTCGGGCTG
AACGGGGGGTTCGTGCACACAGCCCAGCTTGGAGCGAACGACCTACACCGAACTGAGATACCTACAGCGT
GAGCATTGAGAAAGCGCCACGCTTCCCGAAGGGAGAAAGGCGGACAGGTATCCGGTAAGCGGCAGGGTCG
GAACAGGAGAGCGCACGAGGGAGCTTCCAGGGGGAAACGCCTGGTATCTTTATAGTCCTGTCGGGTTTCG
CCACCTCTGACTTGAGCGTCGATTTTTGTGATGCTCGTCAGGGGGGCGGAGCCTATGGAAAAACGCCAGC
AACGCGGCCTTTTTACGGTTCCTGGCCTTTTGCTGGCCTTTTGCTCACATGTTCTTTCCTGCGTTATCCC
CTGATTCTGTGGATAACCGTATTACCGCCTTTGAGTGAGCTGATACCGCTCGCCGCAGCCGAACGACCGA
GCGCAGCGAGTCAGTGAGCGAGGAAGCGGAAGAGCGCCCAATACGCAAACCGCCTCTCCCCGCGCGTTGG
CCGATTCATTAATGCAGCTGGCACGACAGGTTTCCCGACTGGAAAGCGGGCAGTGAGCGCAACGCAATTA
ATACGCGTACCGCTAGCCAGGAAGAGTTTGTAGAAACGCAAAAAGGCCATCCGTCAGGATGGCCTTCTGC
TTAGTTTGATGCCTGGCAGTTTATGGCGGGCGTCCTGCCCGCCACCCTCCGGGCCGTTGCTTCACAACGT
TCAAATCCGCTCCCGGCGGATTTGTCCTACTCAGGAGAGCGTTCACCGACAAACAACAGATAAAACGAAA
GGCCCAGTCTTCCGACTGAGCCTTTCGTTTTATTTGATGCCTGGCAGTTCCCTACTCTCGCG
Features (pLannotate 1.2.2; 11 found; start..end, strand, type, name):
     18..54      -  CDS            lacZα (fragment): LacZα fragment of β-galactosidase; lacZ fragment
     85..180     +  protein_bind   attL3: mutant version of attL; recombination site for the Gateway® LR reaction LR Clonase™
    186..3815    +  CDS            EGFR (sequence partly withheld): EGFR_HUMAN - Also known as ERBB, ERBB1, HER1. Experimental evidence at protein level: Swiss-Prot protein existence level 1. (Microbial infection) Acts as a receptor for hepatitis C virus (HCV) in hepatocytes and facilitates its cell entry. Mediates HCV entry by promoting the formation of the CD81-CLDN1 receptor complexes that are essential for HCV entry and by enhancing membrane fusion of cells expressing HCV envelope glycoproteins. From Homo sapiens (Human).
   3820..3913    -  protein_bind   attL2 (fragment): mutant version of attL; recombination site for the Gateway® LR reaction LR Clonase™
   4028..4051    +  promoter       Pc promoter (fragment): intI1 (promoter lies within the coding sequence); class 1 integron promoter
   4227..4283    +  CDS            GmR (fragment): gentamycin acetyltransferase; aacC1; confers resistance to gentamycin
   4290..5081    +  CDS            SmR: aminoglycoside adenylyltransferase (Murphy, 1985); aadA; confers resistance to spectinomycin and streptomycin
   5174..5762    +  rep_origin     ori: high-copy-number ColE1/pMB1/pBR322/pUC origin of replication
   5945..6037    +  CDS            lacI (fragment): lac repressor; lacI; The lac repressor binds to the lac operator to inhibit transcription in E. coli. This inhibition can be relieved by adding lactose or isopropyl-β-D-thiogalactopyranoside (IPTG).
   6092..6119    -  terminator     rrnB T2 terminator: transcription terminator T2 from the E. coli rrnB gene
   6251..6294    +  terminator     rrnB T1 terminator: Escherichia coli rrnB; transcription terminator T1 from the E. coli rrnB gene
