[The description below was written by a language model from this plasmid's Addgene catalogue record and pLannotate feature annotations shown in this document.]
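Description:
R777-E054 Hs.EGFR-nostop is a Gateway entry clone built on the pDonor-255 backbone and carrying the full-length human EGFR open reading frame (epidermal growth factor receptor, also called ERBB1 or HER1) based on the NM_005228.3 reference transcript. The plasmid totals about 6.3 kb, of which the insert accounts for 3,630 bp. It is a bacterial propagation and cloning vector rather than an expression construct. It replicates in E. coli from a high-copy ColE1/pUC-type origin and is selected with spectinomycin through the aadA aminoglycoside adenylyltransferase gene (SmR). A fragment of a class 1 integron Pc promoter lies upstream of this gene. Short remnants of lacZα, lacI and a gentamicin resistance gene are also annotated, and they appear to be non-functional backbone leftovers. The rrnB T1 and T2 terminators sit in the backbone upstream of the cloning region, where such elements usually insulate an insert from read-through transcription.

The EGFR coding sequence is flanked by attL recombination sites. The automated annotation labels these as attL3 on the 5′ side and a partial attL2 on the 3′ side. These sites allow the ORF to be moved into attR-containing destination vectors by an LR Clonase reaction. No promoter capable of driving EGFR is annotated in the entry clone, so expression depends on the destination vector chosen. The stop codon has been omitted so that the receptor can be read in frame into a C-terminal tag or fusion partner supplied by that vector. The depositor notes five silent nucleotide differences from the reference sequence, which do not alter the encoded protein.
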