Addgene plasmid #70338: R777-E054 Hs.EGFR-nostop
Purpose: Gateway ORF clone of human EGFR [NM_005228.3] without stop codon (for C-terminal fusions)
Depositing lab: Dominic Esposito. Depositing organization: National Cancer Institute (NCI).
Backbone
  Vector backbone: pDonor-255
  Backbone size w/o insert (bp): 2693
  Vector type: Gateway Entry Clone
Growth in bacteria
  Bacterial resistance: Spectinomycin, 50 μg/mL
  Growth temperature: 37°C
  Growth strain: DH10B
  Copy number: High Copy
Gene/Insert
  Gene/Insert name: EGFR
  Species: H. sapiens (human)
  Insert size (bp): 3630
  GenBank ID: NM_005228.3
  Entrez Gene: EGFR (a.k.a. ERBB, ERBB1, ERRP, HER1, NISBD2, NNCIS, PIG61, mENA)
  Cloning method: Gateway Cloning
  Sequencing primers: 5′ M13F 23-mer (5'-CCCAGTCACGACGTTGTAAAACG); 3′ attLR 23-mer (5'-TAACATCAGAGATTTTGAGACAC)
Terms and licenses: Academic/Nonprofit Terms; Industry Terms: Not Available to Industry
Depositor comments: c969a, c972a, t1521c, c1524g, g2361a silent mutations not noted in Refseq
How to cite: R777-E054 Hs.EGFR-nostop was a gift from Dominic Esposito (Addgene plasmid # 70338 ; http://n2t.net/addgene:70338 ; RRID:Addgene_70338)
