>Addgene plasmid #70338 | R777-E054 Hs.EGFR-nostop | addgene partial sequence | sequence record 129343 | pCR8_R1 5'-cgaaccgaacaggcttatgt-3'
GTGCGTCACCCGGCAACCTTGGGTAGCAGCGAAGTCGAGGCATTTCTGTCCTGGCTGGTCTAGAGGATCT
AAGCTTGCATGCAAATAATGATTTTATTTTGACTGATAGTGACCTGTTCGTTGCAACAAATTGATAAGCA
ATGCTTTCCTATAATGCCAACTTTGTACAAGAAAGTTGATGCTCCAATAAATTCACTGCTTTGTGGCGCG
ACCCTTAGGTATTCTGCATTTTCAGCTGTGGAGCCCTTAAAGATGCCATTTGGCTTGGCTTCCTTGGGAA
AGAAGTCCTGCTGGTAGTCAGGGTTGTCCAGGCTAATTTGGTGGCTGCCTTTCTGGGCCCAGTGGGCAGG
GCTGTCGAATGTGCTGTTGACACAGGTGGGCTGGACAGTGTTGAGATACTCGGGGTTGCCCACTGCAGTG
CTGTGGGGGTCCTGGTAGTGTGGGTCTCTGCTGGGCGCGGGGTTCAGAGGCTGATTGTGATAGACAGGAT
TCTGCACAGAGCCAGCGGGCCTTTTGGGAACGGACTGGTTTATGTATTCAGGCACTGGGAGGAAGGTGTC
GTCTATGCTGTCCTCAGTCAAGGCGCCTGTGGGGTCTGAGCTGTATCGCTGCAAGAAGCTGTCTTCCTTG
ATGGGACAGCTTTGCAGCCCATTTCTATCAATGCAAGCCACGGTGGAATTGTTGCTGGTTGCACTCAGAG
AGCTCAGGAGGGGAGTCCGTGACGTGGAGGGGCTGCTGAAGAA
[158 nt withheld, positions 744-901]
